Addgene plasmid #235827: pME_Cp_0_2_079_rbcL_promoter_Cr
Purpose: rbcL promoter Chlamydomonas reinhradtii
Depositing lab: Tobias Erb. Depositing organization: Max Planck Institute for Terrestrial Microbiology. Publication: A modular high-throughput approach for advancing synthetic biology in the chloroplast of Chlamydomonas. Inckemann RM, Chotel T, Burgis M, Brinkmann CK, Andreas L, Baumann J, Sharma P, Klose M, Barrett J, Ries F, Paczia N, Glatter T, Mackinder LCM, Willmund F, Erb TJ. Nat Plants. 2025 Nov;11(11):2332-2349. doi: 10.1038/s41477-025-02126-2. Epub 2025 Nov 3. PubMed 41184475.
Backbone
  Vector backbone: pME_Cp_UAV_GFP
  Backbone size w/o insert (bp): 2101
  Vector type: Synthetic Biology
Growth in bacteria
  Bacterial resistance: Chloramphenicol, 25 μg/mL
  Growth temperature: 37°C
  Growth strain: DH5alpha
  Copy number: High Copy
Gene/Insert
  Gene/Insert name: rbcL promoter
  Species: Chlamydomonas reinhardtii
  Insert size (bp): 67
  Mutation: none
  Cloning method: Restriction Enzyme; 5′ cloning site BsaI (destroyed during cloning); 3′ cloning site BsaI (destroyed during cloning)
  Sequencing primers: 5′ CGTATCACGAGGCAGAATTTC; 3′ CCTGCATAACGCGAAGTAATC
Terms and licenses: Academic/Nonprofit Terms; Industry Terms: Not Available to Industry
Depositor comments: Please visit https://doi.org/10.1101/2024.05.08.593163 for bioRxiv preprint.
How to cite: pME_Cp_0_2_079_rbcL_promoter_Cr was a gift from Tobias Erb (Addgene plasmid # 235827 ; http://n2t.net/addgene:235827 ; RRID:Addgene_235827)
