[The description below was written by a language model from this plasmid's Addgene catalogue record and pLannotate feature annotations shown in this document.]
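Description:
pME_Cp_0_2_079_rbcL_promoter_Cr is a small synthetic-biology part plasmid (about 2.2 kb in the sequenced record) that stores the rbcL promoter of Chlamydomonas reinhardtii as a reusable DNA module. It belongs to a modular cloning collection built for engineering the Chlamydomonas chloroplast. The 67 bp promoter fragment, carried without mutation, was inserted into the pME_Cp_UAV_GFP acceptor backbone using BsaI sites that were destroyed in the process, as is typical of Golden Gate-style Type IIS assembly. The backbone name suggests a GFP dropout acceptor, and no GFP feature appears in the annotated sequence, though the record does not describe this mechanism explicitly. rbcL is the chloroplast gene for the large subunit of Rubisco, so the part is presumably meant to drive transgene transcription in the plastid.

The rest of the plasmid is a minimal E. coli maintenance vector. A high-copy ColE1/pUC-type origin provides replication. The cat gene for chloramphenicol acetyltransferase, expressed from its own promoter and followed by the lambda t0 terminator, provides chloramphenicol selection. The automated annotation did not label the promoter insert itself. However, it found BioBrick prefix and suffix sequences on either side of the circular junction of the record, which is where the insert would sit. A bacterial terminator and the his operon terminator lie just outside these sequences and insulate the part from read-through transcription. There is no coding payload, reporter, or algal or chloroplast selection marker. The plasmid serves purely as a source of the promoter for assembly with other parts into chloroplast expression constructs.
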