Features (pLannotate 1.2.2; 8 found; start..end, strand, type, name):
     92..111     +  misc_feature   BioBrick suffix: universal suffix for all parts
    112..169     +  terminator     his operon terminator: This putative transcriptin terminator from the E. coli his operon has a 2-bp deletion introduced during synthesis. Its efficiency has not been determined.
    364..952     -  rep_origin     ori: high-copy-number ColE1/pMB1/pBR322/pUC origin of replication
   1135..1229    -  terminator     lambda t0 terminator: transcription terminator from phage lambda
   1253..1909    -  CDS            cat: CAT_ECOLX - Experimental evidence at protein level: Swiss-Prot protein existence level 1. This enzyme is an effector of chloramphenicol resistance in bacteria. From Escherichia coli. This protein is used as a marker in many commonly used cloning vectors, such as pACYC184.
   1910..2007    -  promoter       cat promoter: promoter of the E. coli cat gene encoding chloramphenicol acetyltransferase
   2093..2136    -  terminator     bacterial terminator: putative bacterial transcription terminator
   2139..2160    +  misc_feature   BioBrick prefix: BioBrick prefix for parts that do not start with "ATG"
>Addgene plasmid #235827 | pME_Cp_0_2_079_rbcL_promoter_Cr | addgene full sequence | sequence record 476036 | Addgene NGS Result
GGTCTCGGGAGACAAGTACATAAATTTGCTAGTTTACATTATTTTTTATTTCTAAATATATAATATATTT
TACTTGAGACCACTCATCGCGACTAGTAGCGGCCGCTGCAGTCCGGCAAAAAAGGGCAAGGTGTCACCAC
CCTGCCCTTTTTCTTTAAAACCGAAAAGATTACTTCGCGTTATGCAGGCTTCCTCGCTCACTGACTCGCT
GCGCTCGGTCGTTCGGCTGCGGCGAGCGGTATCAGCTCACTCAAAGGCGGTAATACGGTTATCCACAGAA
TCAGGGGATAACGCAGGAAAGAACATGTGAGCAAAAGGCCAGCAAAAGGCCAGGAACCGTAAAAAGGCCG
CGTTGCTGGCGTTTTTCCATAGGCTCCGCCCCCCTGACGAGCATCACAAAAATCGACGCTCAAGTCAGAG
GTGGCGAAACCCGACAGGACTATAAAGATACCAGGCGTTTCCCCCTGGAAGCTCCCTCGTGCGCTCTCCT
GTTCCGACCCTGCCGCTTACCGGATACCTGTCCGCCTTTCTCCCTTCGGGAAGCGTGGCGCTTTCTCATA
GCTCACGCTGTAGGTATCTCAGTTCGGTGTAGGTCGTTCGCTCCAAGCTGGGCTGTGTGCACGAACCCCC
CGTTCAGCCCGACCGCTGCGCCTTATCCGGTAACTATCGTCTTGAGTCCAACCCGGTAAGACACGACTTA
TCGCCACTGGCAGCAGCCACTGGTAACAGGATTAGCAGAGCGAGGTATGTAGGCGGTGCTACAGAGTTCT
TGAAGTGGTGGCCTAACTACGGCTACACTAGAAGAACAGTATTTGGTATCTGCGCTCTGCTGAAGCCAGT
TACCTTCGGAAAAAGAGTTGGTAGCTCTTGATCCGGCAAACAAACCACCGCTGGTAGCGGTGGTTTTTTT
GTTTGCAAGCAGCAGATTACGCGCAGAAAAAAAGGATCTCAAGAAGATCCTTTGATCTTTTCTACGGGGT
CTGACGCTCAGTGGAACGAAAACTCACGTTAAGGGATTTTGGTCATGAGATTATCAAAAAGGATCTTCAC
CTAGATCCTTTTAAATTAAAAATGAAGTTTTAAATCAATCTAAAGTATATATGAGTAAACTTGGTCTGAC
AGCTCGAGGCTTGGATTCTCACCAATAAAAAACGCCCGGCGGCAACCGAGCGTTCTGAACAAATCCAGAT
GGAGTTCTGAGGTCATTACTGGATCTATCAACAGGAGTCCAAGCGAGCTCGATATCAAATTACGCCCCGC
CCTGCCACTCGTCGCAGTACTGTTGTAATTCATTAAGCATTCTGCCGACATGGAAGCCATCACAAACGGC
ATGATGAACCTGAATCGCCAGCGGCATCAGCACCTTGTCGCCTTGCGTATAATATTTGCCCATGGTGAAA
ACGGGGGCGAAGAAGTTGTCCATATTGGCCACGTTTAAATCAAAACTGGTGAAACTCACCCAGGGATTGG
CTGATACGAAAAACATATTCTCAATAAACCCTTTAGGGAAATAGGCCAGGTTTTCACCGTAACACGCCAC
ATCTTGCGAATATATGTGTAGAAACTGCCGGAAATCGTCGTGGTATTCACTCCAGAGTGATGAAAACGTT
TCAGTTTGCTCATGGAAAACGGTGTAACAAGGGTGAACACTATCCCATATCACCAGCTCACCGTCTTTCA
TTGCCATACGAAATTCCGGATGAGCATTCATCAGGCGGGCAAGAATGTGAATAAAGGCCGGATAAAACTT
GTGCTTATTTTTCTTTACGGTCTTTAAAAAGGCCGTAATATCCAGCTGAACGGTCTGGTTATAGGTACAT
TGAGCAACTGACTGAAATGCCTCAAAATGTTCTTTACGATGCCATTGGGATATATCAACGGTGGTATATC
CAGTGATTTTTTTCTCCATTTTAGCTTCCTTAGCTCCTGAAAATCTCGATAACTCAAAAAATACGCCCGG
TAGTGATCTTATTTCATTATGGTGAAAGTTGGAACCTCTTACGTGCCCGATCAACTCGAGTGCCACCTGA
CGTCTAAGAAACCATTATTATCATGACATTAACCTATAAAAATAGGCGTATCACGAGGCAGAATTTCAGA
TAAAAAAAATCCTTAGCTTTCGCTAAGGATGATTTCTGGAATTCGCGGCCGCTTCTAGAGCGATGAGT
